>Addgene plasmid #131236 | pCMV6-AN-DDK_S497A POLI | addgene full sequence | sequence record 267343 | Addgene NGS Result
AACAAAATATTAACGCTTACAATTTCCATTCGCCATTCAGGCTGCGCAACTGTTGGGAAGGGCGATCGGT
GCGGGCCTCTTCGCTATTACGCCAGCTGGCGAAAGGGGGATGTGCTGCAAGGCGATTAAGTTGGGTAACG
CCAGGGTTTTCCCAGTCACGACGTTGTAAAACGACGGCCAGTGCCAAGCTGATCTATACATTGAATCAAT
ATTGGCAATTAGCCATATTAGTCATTGGTTATATAGCATAAATCAATATTGGCTATTGGCCATTGCATAC
GTTGTATCTATATCATAATATGTACATTTATATTGGCTCATGTCCAATATGACCGCCATGTTGACATTGA
TTATTGACTAGTTATTAATAGTAATCAATTACGGGGTCATTAGTTCATAGCCCATATATGGAGTTCCGCG
TTACATAACTTACGGTAAATGGCCCGCCTGGCTGACCGCCCAACGACCCCCGCCCATTGACGTCAATAAT
GACGTATGTTCCCATAGTAACGCCAATAGGGACTTTCCATTGACGTCAATGGGTGGAGTATTTACGGTAA
ACTGCCCACTTGGCAGTACATCAAGTGTATCATATGCCAAGTCCGCCCCCTATTGACGTCAATGACGGTA
AATGGCCCGCCTGGCATTATGCCCAGTACATGACCTTACGGGACTTTCCTACTTGGCAGTACATCTACGT
ATTAGTCATCGCTATTACCATGGTGATGCGGTTTTGGCAGTACACCAATGGGCGTGGATAGCGGTTTGAC
TCACGGGGATTTCCAAGTCTCCACCCCATTGACGTCAATGGGAGTTTGTTTTGGCACCAAAATCAACGGG
ACTTTCCAAAATGTCGTAATAACCCCGCCCCGTTGACGCAAATGGGCGGTAGGCGTGTACGGTGGGAGGT
CTATATAAGCAGAGCTCGTTTAGTGAACCGTCAGAATTTTGTAATACGACTCACTATAGGGCGGCCGGGA
ATTCGTCGACTGGATCCGGTACCGAGGAGATCTGCCACCATGGATTACAAGGATGACGACGATAAGGCGA
TCGCCGATATCCATATGGAGCTGGCCGACGTGGGAGCCGCTGCCAGCTCCCAGGGGGTGCACGATCAGGT
GCTGCCAACTCCCAACGCTTCTAGTAGAGTGATCGTGCATGTGGACCTGGATTGCTTTTACGCCCAGGTG
GAGATGATTAGCAATCCTGAACTGAAGGACAAACCACTGGGCGTGCAGCAGAAATACCTGGTGGTGACAT
GCAACTATGAAGCTCGCAAGCTGGGGGTGAAGAAACTGATGAATGTGCGGGACGCCAAGGAGAAATGTCC
CCAGCTGGTGCTGGTGAACGGGGAGGATCTGACCCGGTACAGAGAAATGTCTTATAAGGTGACAGAGCTG
CTGGAGGAGTTCAGTCCTGTGGTGGAGCGCCTGGGCTTCGACGAAAATTTTGTGGATCTGACAGAGATGG
TGGAAAAGCGGCTGCAGCAGCTGCAGTCTGACGAGCTGAGTGCCGTGACTGTGAGTGGACACGTGTACAA
CAATCAGTCAATTAACCTGCTGGATGTGCTGCATATCAGACTGCTGGTGGGCAGCCAGATTGCTGCCGAG
ATGAGGGAAGCTATGTATAACCAGCTGGGACTGACCGGATGTGCTGGAGTGGCCTCAAATAAGCTGCTGG
CCAAACTGGTCAGCGGCGTGTTTAAACCCAACCAGCAGACAGTGCTGCTGCCTGAGTCTTGCCAGCACCT
GATCCATAGTCTGAATCACATCAAGGAAATTCCCGGCATCGGGTACAAGACTGCTAAATGTCTGGAGGCC
CTGGGAATCAACAGCGTGCGCGACCTGCAGACCTTTTCCCCTAAGATTCTGGAGAAAGAACTGGGCATTT
CCGTGGCCCAGAGAATCCAGAAGCTGTCTTTCGGAGAGGACAATTCCCCAGTGATCCTGTCTGGCCCCCC
TCAGAGCTTCTCCGAGGAAGATAGCTTTAAGAAATGCTCAAGCGAGGTGGAAGCTAAGAACAAAATTGAG
GAACTGCTGGCCTCCCTGCTGAATAGGGTGTGTCAGGATGGGCGCAAACCTCACACCGTGCGGCTGATCA
TTCGGAGATACTCCTCTGAGAAGCACTATGGAAGGGAATCACGCCAGTGCCCTATTCCAAGCCATGTGAT
CCAGAAGCTGGGAACAGGCAACTATGACGTGATGACTCCTATGGTGGACATCCTGATGAAACTGTTCCGC
AACATGGTGAATGTGAAGATGCCTTTCCATCTGACCCTGCTGTCTGTGTGCTTTTGTAACCTGAAAGCTC
TGAATACAGCCAAGAAAGGGCTGATTGACTACTATCTGATGCCATCTCTGAGTACCACATCACGGAGCGG
AAAGCACTCCTTCAAGATGAAAGACACTCACATGGAAGACTTTCCTAAGGATAAAGAGACCAATAGAGAT
TTCCTGCCAAGTGGCAGGATCGAGTCAACCCGGACAAGAGAATCTCCCCTGGACACTACCAACTTCAGTA
AGGAGAAGGATATCAACGAATTTCCACTGTGCGCCCTGCCTGAGGGAGTGGACCAGGAAGTGTTTAAGCA
GCTGCCTGTGGATATTCAGGAGGAAATCCTGAGTGGGAAGTCAAGAGAGAAATTCCAGGGGAAGGGCAGC
GTGTCTTGTCCACTGCACGCTTCCAGGGGCGTGCTGAGCTTCTTTTCCAAGAAACAGATGCAGGACATCC
CCATTAACCCTAGAGATCATCTGAGTTCAAGCAAACAGGTGTCCTCTGTGTCCCCATGTGAGCCCGGCAC
CTCTGGGTTTAACAGTTCAAGCTCCTCTTACATGAGTTCACAGAAGGACTATTCCTACTATCTGGACAAT
CGGCTGAAAGATGAAAGAATCTCTCAGGGACCTAAGGAGCCACAGGGCTTCCACTTTACAAACAGCAATC
CAGCTGTGTCAGCCTTCCATAGCTTTCCCAACCTGCAGAGCGAGCAGCTGTTCTCCAGAAATCACACAAC
TGACAGTCATAAACAGACTGTGGCCACCGATTCACACGAAGGCCTGACAGAGAATAGGGAACCAGACAGC
GTGGATGAGAAGATTACTTTCCCATCCGACATCGATCCCCAGGTGTTTTACGAGCTGCCCGAAGCTGTGC
AGAAAGAGCTGCTGGCCGAATGGAAGAGGACCGGGTCCGATTTCCACATCGGACATAAGTAAGGATCCAA
GCTTCTCGAGACGCGTTAAGCGGCCGCACTCGAGGTTTAAACGGCCGGCCGCGGTCATAGCTGTTTCCTG
AACAGATCCCGGGTGGCATCCCTGTGACCCCTCCCCAGTGCCTCTCCTGGCCCTGGAAGTTGCCACTCCA
GTGCCCACCAGCCTTGTCCTAATAAAATTAAGTTGCATCATTTTGTCTGACTAGGTGTCCTTCTATAATA
TTATGGGGTGGAGGGGGGTGGTATGGAGCAAGGGGCAAGTTGGGAAGACAACCTGTAGGGCCTGCGGGGT
CTATTGGGAACCAAGCTGGAGTGCAGTGGCACAATCTTGGCTCACTGCAATCTCCGCCTCCTGGGTTCAA
GCGATTCTCCTGCCTCAGCCTCCCGAGTTGTTGGGATTCCAGGCATGCATGACCAGGCTCAGCTAATTTT
TGTTTTTTTGGTAGAGACGGGGTTTCACCATATTGGCCAGGCTGGTCTCCAACTCCTAATCTCAGGTGAT
CTACCCACCTTGGCCTCCCAAATTGCTGGGATTACAGGCGTGAACCACTGCTCCCTTCCCTGTCCTTCTG
ATTTTAAAATAACTATACCAGCAGGAGGACGTCCAGACACAGCATAGGCTACCTGGCCATGCCCAACCGG
TGGGACATTTGAGTTGCTTGCTTGGCACTGTCCTCTCATGCGTTGGGTCCACTCAGTAGATGCCTGTTGA
ATTGGGTACGCGGCCAGCTTGGCTGTGGAATGTGTGTCAGTTAGGGTGTGGAAAGTCCCCAGGCTCCCCA
GCAGGCAGAAGTATGCAAAGCATGCATCTCAATTAGTCAGCAACCAGGTGTGGAAAGTCCCCAGGCTCCC
CAGCAGGCAGAAGTATGCAAAGCATGCATCTCAATTAGTCAGCAACCATAGTCCCGCCCCTAACTCCGCC
CATCCCGCCCCTAACTCCGCCCAGTTCCGCCCATTCTCCGCCCCATGGCTGACTAATTTTTTTTATTTAT
GCAGAGGCCGAGGCCGCCTCGGCCTCTGAGCTATTCCAGAAGTAGTGAGGAGGCTTTTTTGGAGGCCTAG
GCTTTTGCAAAAAGCTCCCGGGAGCTTGTATATCCATTTTCGGATCTGATCAAGAGACAGGATGAGGATC
GTTTCGCATGATTGAACAAGATGGATTGCACGCAGGTTCTCCGGCCGCTTGGGTGGAGAGGCTATTCGGC
TATGACTGGGCACAACAGACAATCGGCTGCTCTGATGCCGCCGTGTTCCGGCTGTCAGCGCAGGGGCGCC
CGGTTCTTTTTGTCAAGACCGACCTGTCCGGTGCCCTGAATGAACTGCAGGACGAGGCAGCGCGGCTATC
GTGGCTGGCCACGACGGGCGTTCCTTGCGCAGCTGTGCTCGACGTTGTCACTGAAGCGGGAAGGGACTGG
CTGCTATTGGGCGAAGTGCCGGGGCAGGATCTCCTGTCATCTCACCTTGCTCCTGCCGAGAAAGTATCCA
TCATGGCTGATGCAATGCGGCGGCTGCATACGCTTGATCCGGCTACCTGCCCATTCGACCACCAAGCGAA
ACATCGCATCGAGCGAGCACGTACTCGGATGGAAGCCGGTCTTGTCGATCAGGATGATCTGGACGAAGAG
CATCAGGGGCTCGCGCCAGCCGAACTGTTCGCCAGGCTCAAGGCGCGCATGCCCGACGGCGAGGATCTCG
TCGTGACCCATGGCGATGCCTGCTTGCCGAATATCATGGTGGAAAATGGCCGCTTTTCTGGATTCATCGA
CTGTGGCCGGCTGGGTGTGGCCGACCGCTATCAGGACATAGCGTTGGCTACCCGTGATATTGCTGAAGAG
CTTGGCGGCGAATGGGCTGACCGCTTCCTCGTGCTTTACGGTATCGCCGCTCCCGATTCGCAGCGCATCG
CCTTCTATCGCCTTCTTGACGAGTTCTTCTGAGCGGGACTCTGGGGTTCGAAATGACCGACCAAGCGACG
CCCAACCTGCCATCACGAGATTTCGATTCCACCGCCGCCTTCTATGAAAGGTTGGGCTTCGGAATCGTTT
TCCGGGACGCCGGCTGGATGATCCTCCAGCGCGGGGATCTCATGCTGGAGTTCTTCGCCCACCCCAACTT
GTTTATTGCAGCTTATAATGGTTACAAATAAAGCAATAGCATCACAAATTTCACAAATAAAGCATTTTTT
TCACTGCATTCTAGTTGTGGTTTGTCCAAACTCATCAATGTATCTTATCATGTCTGTATACCGTCGACCT
CTAGCTAGAGCTTGGCGTAATCATGGTCATAGCTGTTTCCTGTGTGAAATTGTTATCCGCTCACAATTCC
ACACAACATACGAGCCGGAAGCATAAAGTGTAAAGCCTGGGGTGCCTAATGAGTGAGCTAACTCACATTA
ATTGCGTTGCGCTCACTGCCCGCTTTCCAGTCGGGAAACCTGTCGTGCCAGCTGCATTAATGAATCGGCC
AACGCGCGGGGAGAGGCGGTTTGCGTATTGGGCGCTCTTCCGCTTCCTCGCTCACTGACTCGCTGCGCTC
GGTCGTTCGGCTGCGGCGAGCGGTATCAGCTCACTCAAAGGCGGTAATACGGTTATCCACAGAATCAGGG
GATAACGCAGGAAAGAACATGTGAGCAAAAGGCCAGCAAAAGGCCAGGAACCGTAAAAAGGCCGCGTTGC
TGGCGTTTTTCCATAGGCTCCGCCCCCCTGACGAGCATCACAAAAATCGACGCTCAAGTCAGAGGTGGCG
AAACCCGACAGGACTATAAAGATACCAGGCGTTTCCCCCTGGAAGCTCCCTCGTGCGCTCTCCTGTTCCG
ACCCTGCCGCTTACCGGATACCTGTCCGCCTTTCTCCCTTCGGGAAGCGTGGCGCTTTCTCATAGCTCAC
GCTGTAGGTATCTCAGTTCGGTGTAGGTCGTTCGCTCCAAGCTGGGCTGTGTGCACGAACCCCCCGTTCA
GCCCGACCGCTGCGCCTTATCCGGTAACTATCGTCTTGAGTCCAACCCGGTAAGACACGACTTATCGCCA
CTGGCAGCAGCCACTGGTAACAGGATTAGCAGAGCGAGGTATGTAGGCGGTGCTACAGAGTTCTTGAAGT
GGTGGCCTAACTACGGCTACACTAGAAGAACAGTATTTGGTATCTGCGCTCTGCTGAAGCCAGTTACCTT
CGGAAAAAGAGTTGGTAGCTCTTGATCCGGCAAACAAACCACCGCTGGTAGCGGTGGTTTTTTTGTTTGC
AAGCAGCAGATTACGCGCAGAAAAAAAGGATCTCAAGAAGATCCTTTGATCTTTTCTACGGGGTCTGACG
CTCAGTGGAACGAAAACTCACGTTAAGGGATTTTGGTCATGAGATTATCAAAAAGGATCTTCACCTAGAT
CCTTTTAAATTAAAAATGAAGTTTTAAATCAATCTAAAGTATATATGAGTAAACTTGGTCTGACAGTTAC
CAATGCTTAATCAGTGAGGCACCTATCTCAGCGATCTGTCTATTTCGTTCATCCATAGTTGCCTGACTCC
CCGTCGTGTAGATAACTACGATACGGGAGGGCTTACCATCTGGCCCCAGTGCTGCAATGATACCGCGAGA
CCCACGCTCACCGGCTCCAGATTTATCAGCAATAAACCAGCCAGCCGGAAGGGCCGAGCGCAGAAGTGGT
CCTGCAACTTTATCCGCCTCCATCCAGTCTATTAATTGTTGCCGGGAAGCTAGAGTAAGTAGTTCGCCAG
TTAATAGTTTGCGCAACGTTGTTGCCATTGCTACAGGCATCGTGGTGTCACGCTCGTCGTTTGGTATGGC
TTCATTCAGCTCCGGTTCCCAACGATCAAGGCGAGTTACATGATCCCCCATGTTGTGCAAAAAAGCGGTT
AGCTCCTTCGGTCCTCCGATCGTTGTCAGAAGTAAGTTGGCCGCAGTGTTATCACTCATGGTTATGGCAG
CACTGCATAATTCTCTTACTGTCATGCCATCCGTAAGATGCTTTTCTGTGACTGGTGAGTACTCAACCAA
GTCATTCTGAGAATAGTGTATGCGGCGACCGAGTTGCTCTTGCCCGGCGTCAATACGGGATAATACCGCG
CCACATAGCAGAACTTTAAAAGTGCTCATCATTGGAAAACGTTCTTCGGGGCGAAAACTCTCAAGGATCT
TACCGCTGTTGAGATCCAGTTCGATGTAACCCACTCGTGCACCCAACTGATCTTCAGCATCTTTTACTTT
CACCAGCGTTTCTGGGTGAGCAAAAACAGGAAGGCAAAATGCCGCAAAAAAGGGAATAAGGGCGACACGG
AAATGTTGAATACTCATACTCTTCCTTTTTCAATATTATTGAAGCATTTATCAGGGTTATTGTCTCATGA
GCGGATACATATTTGAATGTATTTAGAAAAATAAACAAATAGGGGTTCCGCGCACATTTCCCCGAAAAGT
GCCACCTG
[124 nt withheld, positions 7639-7762]
C
[91 nt withheld, positions 7764-7854]
A
[49 nt withheld, positions 7856-7904]
CCTTTGACGTTGGAGTCCACGTTCTTT
[37 nt withheld, positions 7932-7968]
ACCCTATCTCGGTCTATTCTTTTGATTTATAAGGGATTTTGCCGATTTCGGCCTATTGGTTAAAAAATGA
GCTGATTTAACAAAAATTTAACGCGAATTTT
Features (pLannotate 1.2.2; 20 found; start..end, strand, type, name):
      1..25      +  rep_origin     M13 ori (fragment): M13 bacteriophage origin of replication; arrow indicates direction of (+) strand synthesis
     29..183     -  CDS            lacZα (fragment): LacZα fragment of β-galactosidase; lacZ fragment
    343..722     +  enhancer       CMV enhancer: human cytomegalovirus immediate early enhancer
    724..923     +  promoter       CMV promoter: human cytomegalovirus (CMV) immediate early promoter
    952..970     +  promoter       T7 promoter: promoter for bacteriophage T7 RNA polymerase
   1023..1047    +  CDS            3xFLAG (fragment): three tandem FLAG® epitope tags
   1065..3209    +  CDS            POLI: POLI_HUMAN - Also known as RAD30B. Experimental evidence at protein level: Swiss-Prot protein existence level 1. Error-prone DNA polymerase specifically involved in DNA repair (PubMed:11013228, PubMed:11387224). Plays an important role in translesion synthesis, where the normal high-fidelity DNA polymerases cannot proceed and DNA synthesis stalls (PubMed:11013228, PubMed:11387224, PubMed:14630940, PubMed:15199127). Favors Hoogsteen base-pairing in the active site (PubMed:15254543). Inserts the correct base with high-fidelity opposite an adenosine template (PubMed:15254543). Exhibits low fideli
   3301..3923    +  polyA_signal   hGH poly(A) signal: human growth hormone polyadenylation signal
   3952..4281    +  promoter       SV40 promoter: SV40 enhancer and early promoter
   4348..5139    +  CDS            neo: KKA2_KLEPN - Also known as kan, nptII. Experimental evidence at protein level: Swiss-Prot protein existence level 1. Resistance to kanamycin, neomycin, paromomycin, ribostamycin, butirosin and gentamicin B. From Klebsiella pneumoniae.
   5163..5321    +  CDS            ble (fragment): BLE_KLEPN - Experimental evidence at protein level: Swiss-Prot protein existence level 1. Binding protein with a strong affinity to the bleomycin family of antibiotics. Binds to CL990; an antimitotic-antibiotic compound. From Klebsiella pneumoniae.
   5316..5437    +  polyA_signal   SV40 poly(A) signal: SV40 polyadenylation signal
   5510..5526    -  protein_bind   lac operator: The lac repressor binds to the lac operator to inhibit transcription in E. coli. This inhibition can be relieved by adding lactose or isopropyl-β-D-thiogalactopyranoside (IPTG). lac repressor encoded by lacI
   5534..5564    -  promoter       lac promoter: promoter for the E. coli lac operon
   5579..5600    -  protein_bind   CAP binding site: CAP binding activates transcription in the presence of cAMP. E. coli catabolite activator protein
   5613..5705    -  CDS            lacI (fragment): lac repressor; lacI; The lac repressor binds to the lac operator to inhibit transcription in E. coli. This inhibition can be relieved by adding lactose or isopropyl-β-D-thiogalactopyranoside (IPTG).
   5888..6476    -  rep_origin     ori: high-copy-number ColE1/pMB1/pBR322/pUC origin of replication
   6647..7507    -  CDS            AmpR: β-lactamase; bla; confers resistance to ampicillin, carbenicillin, and related antibiotics
   7508..7612    -  promoter       AmpR promoter: bla
   7639..8067    +  rep_origin     f1 ori (sequence partly withheld): f1 bacteriophage origin of replication; arrow indicates direction of (+) strand synthesis
