[The description below was written by a language model from this plasmid's Addgene catalogue record and pLannotate feature annotations shown in this document.]
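Description:
pCMV6-AN-DDK_S497A POLI is a mammalian expression plasmid of about 8.1 kb, built on the commercial pCMV6-AN-DDK backbone, that produces a point mutant of human DNA polymerase iota carrying an N-terminal FLAG (DDK) epitope. It is maintained in E. coli as a high-copy plasmid through a ColE1/pUC-type origin with ampicillin selection from the β-lactamase gene. An f1 phage origin and remnants of lac cloning sequences (lacZα, lac promoter/operator and lacI fragments) are also present as backbone carry-over. For selection in mammalian cells, a separate cassette places the neomycin phosphotransferase gene under the SV40 enhancer/early promoter with an SV40 polyadenylation signal, allowing G418 selection of stable transfectants.

The expression unit is driven by the human cytomegalovirus immediate-early enhancer and promoter, followed by a T7 promoter that could support in vitro transcription. The backbone-encoded FLAG tag, detected by the annotation software as a partial match to a 3xFLAG element, sits just upstream of the POLI coding sequence, and the transcript is terminated by the human growth hormone polyadenylation signal. The insert corresponds to the short isoform a of POLI, an error-prone translesion synthesis polymerase, and has been codon optimised for human cells. It carries a serine-to-alanine substitution at residue 497 (S497A) together with a silent change that creates an additional EcoRV site, which is useful for identifying the mutant by restriction digest.

The construct is intended for expressing FLAG-tagged S497A polymerase iota in mammalian cells. The associated publication concerns the interaction of polymerase iota with domains of USP7, though the record does not state the specific role of serine 497.
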