Addgene plasmid #131236: pCMV6-AN-DDK_S497A POLI
Purpose: Mammalian expression of S497A DNA polymerase iota with an N-terminal FLAG-tag
Depositing lab: Roger Woodgate. Depositing organization: National Institute of Child Health and Human Development (NICHD). Publication: DNA Polymerase iota Interacts with Both the TRAF-like and UBL1-2 Domains of USP7. Ashton NW, Valles GJ, Jaiswal N, Bezsonova I, Woodgate R. J Mol Biol. 2021 Jan 22;433(2):166733. doi: 10.1016/j.jmb.2020.166733. Epub 2020 Dec 3. PubMed 33279577.
Backbone
  Vector backbone: pCMV6-AN-DDK
  Backbone manufacturer: Origene
  Backbone size w/o insert (bp): 5876
  Total vector size (bp): 8066
  Vector type: Mammalian Expression
  Selectable markers: Neomycin (select with G418)
Growth in bacteria
  Bacterial resistance: Ampicillin, 100 μg/mL
  Growth temperature: 37°C
  Growth strain: DH5alpha
  Copy number: High Copy
Gene/Insert
  Gene/Insert name: DNA polymerase iota (alt names: POLI; DNA polymerase iota isoform a (short))
  Species: H. sapiens (human)
  Insert size (bp): 2190
  Mutation: Contains a point mutation converting Pol iota serine 497 to alanine (S497A), as well as a silent mutation that introduces an additional EcoRV restriction site. The pol iota CDS has been codon optimised for expression in human cells
  GenBank ID: NM_001351632.2
  Entrez Gene: POLI (a.k.a. RAD30B, RAD3OB, eta2)
  Tag / fusion protein: FLAG (N terminal on backbone)
Terms and licenses: Academic/Nonprofit Terms; Industry Terms: Not Available to Industry
How to cite: pCMV6-AN-DDK_S497A POLI was a gift from Roger Woodgate (Addgene plasmid # 131236 ; http://n2t.net/addgene:131236 ; RRID:Addgene_131236)
